>Addgene plasmid #238585 | HiBiT-HTR2A Fusion Vector | addgene full sequence | sequence record 478463 | Addgene NGS Result
TCAATATTGGCCATTAGCCATATTATTCATTGGTTATATAGCATAAATCAATATTGGCTATTGGCCATTG
CATACGTTGTATCTATATCATAATATGTACATTTATATTGGCTCATGTCCAATATGACCGCCATGTTGGC
ATTGATTATTGACTAGTTATTAATAGTAATCAATTACGGGGTCATTAGTTCATAGCCCATATATGGAGTT
CCGCGTTACATAACTTACGGTAAATGGCCCGCCTGGCTGACCGCCCAACGACCCCCGCCCATTGACGTCA
ATAATGACGTATGTTCCCATAGTAACGCCAATAGGGACTTTCCATTGACGTCAATGGGTGGAGTATTTAC
GGTAAACTGCCCACTTGGCAGTACATCAAGTGTATCATATGCCAAGTCCGCCCCCTATTGACGTCAATGA
CGGTAAATGGCCCGCCTGGCATTATGCCCAGTACATGACCTTACGGGACTTTCCTACTTGGCAGTACATC
TACGTATTAGTCATCGCTATTACCATGGTGATGCGGTTTTGGCAGTACACCAATGGGCGTGGATAGCGGT
TTGACTCACGGGGATTTCCAAGTCTCCACCCCATTGACGTCAATGGGAGTTTGTTTTGGCACCAAAATCA
ACGGGACTTTCCAAAATGTCGTAATAACCCCGCCCCGTTGACGCAAATGGGCGGTAGGCGTGTACGGTGG
GAGGTCTATATAAGCAGAGCTGGTTTAGTGAACCGTCAGATCACTAGAAGCTTTATTGCGGTAGTTTATC
ACAGTTAAATTGCTAACGCAGTCAGTGCTTCTGACACAACAGTCTCGAACTTAAGCTGCAGAAGTTGGTC
GTGAGGCACTGGGCAGGTAAGTATCAAGGTTACAAGACAGGTTTAAGGAGACCAATAGAAACTGGGCTTG
TCGAGACAGAGAAGACTCTTGCGTTTCTGATAGGCACCTATTGGTCTTACTGACATCCACTTTGCCTTTC
TCTCCACAGGTGTCCACTCCCAGTTCAATTACAGCTCTTAAGGCTAGAGTATTAATACGACTCACTATAG
GGCTAGCGCTCACCATGAACTCCTTCTCCACAAGCGCCTTCGGTCCAGTTGCCTTCTCCCTGGGCCTGCT
CCTGGTGTTGCCTGCTGCCTTCCCTGCCCCAGTCTCCGTGAGCGGCTGGCGGCTGTTCAAGAAGATTAGC
GGGAGCTCCGGTGGCTCGAGCGGTGCGATCGCC
[1413 nt withheld, positions 1224-2636]
GTTTAAACGAATTCGGGCTCGGTACCCGGGGATCCTCTAGAGTCGACCTGCAGGCATGCAAGCTGATCCG
GCTGCTAACAAAGCCCGAAAGGAAGCTGAGTTGGCTGCTGCCACCGCTGAGCAATAACTAGCATAACCCC
TTGGGGCGGCCGCTTCGAGCAGACATGATAAGATACATTGATGAGTTTGGACAAACCACAACTAGAATGC
AGTGAAAAAAATGCTTTATTTGTGAAATTTGTGATGCTATTGCTTTATTTGTAACCATTATAAGCTGCAA
TAAACAAGTTAACAACAACAATTGCATTCATTTTATGTTTCAGGTTCAGGGGGAGATGTGGGAGGTTTTT
TTAAGCAAGTAAAACCTCTACAAATGTGGTAAAATCGAATTTTAACAAAATATTAACGCTTACAATTTCC
TGATGCGGTATTTTCTCCTTACGCATCTGTGCGGTATTTCACACCGCATACGCGGATCTGCGCAGCACCA
TGGCCTGAAATAACCTCTGAAAGAGGAACTTGGTTAGGTACCTTCTGAGGCGGAAAGAACCAGCTGTGGA
ATGTGTGTCAGTTAGGGTGTGGAAAGTCCCCAGGCTCCCCAGCAGGCAGAAGTATGCAAAGCATGCATCT
CAATTAGTCAGCAACCAGGTGTGGAAAGTCCCCAGGCTCCCCAGCAGGCAGAAGTATGCAAAGCATGCAT
CTCAATTAGTCAGCAACCATAGTCCCGCCCCTAACTCCGCCCATCCCGCCCCTAACTCCGCCCAGTTCCG
CCCATTCTCCGCCCCATGGCTGACTAATTTTTTTTATTTATGCAGAGGCCGAGGCCGCCTCGGCCTCTGA
GCTATTCCAGAAGTAGTGAGGAGGCTTTTTTGGAGGCCTAGGCTTTTGCAAAAAGCTTAATTAACTGTTG
ACAATTAATCATCGGCATAGTATATCGGCATAGTATAATACGACAAGGTGAGGAACTAAACCCAGGAGGC
AGATCATGATTGAACAAGATGGATTGCACGCAGGTTCTCCGGCCGCTTGGGTGGAGAGGCTATTCGGCTA
TGACTGGGCACAACAGACAATCGGCTGCTCTGATGCCGCCGTGTTCCGGCTGTCAGCGCAGGGGCGCCCG
GTTCTTTTTGTCAAGACCGACCTGTCCGGTGCCCTGAATGAACTGCAGGACGAGGCAGCGCGGCTATCGT
GGCTGGCCACGACGGGCGTTCCTTGCGCAGCTGTGCTCGACGTTGTCACTGAAGCGGGAAGGGACTGGCT
GCTATTGGGCGAAGTGCCGGGGCAGGATCTCCTGTCATCTCACCTTGCTCCTGCCGAGAAAGTATCCATC
ATGGCTGATGCAATGCGGCGGCTGCATACGCTTGATCCGGCTACCTGCCCATTCGACCACCAAGCGAAAC
ATCGCATCGAGCGAGCACGTACTCGGATGGAAGCCGGTCTTGTCGATCAGGATGATCTGGACGAAGAGCA
TCAGGGGCTCGCGCCAGCCGAACTGTTCGCCAGGCTCAAGGCGCGCATGCCCGACGGCGAGGATCTCGTC
GTGACCCATGGCGATGCCTGCTTGCCGAATATCATGGTGGAAAATGGCCGCTTTTCTGGATTCATCGACT
GTGGCCGGCTGGGTGTGGCGGACCGCTATCAGGACATAGCGTTGGCTACCCGTGATATTGCTGAAGAGCT
TGGCGGCGAATGGGCTGACCGCTTCCTCGTGCTTTACGGTATCGCCGCTCCCGATTCGCAGCGCATCGCC
TTCTATCGCCTTCTTGACGAGTTCTTCTGAGCGGGACTCTGGGGTTCGAAATGACCGACCAAGCGACGCC
CAACCTGCCATCACGATGGCCGCAATAAAATATCTTTATTTTCATTACATCTGTGTGTTGGTTTTTTGTG
TGAATCGATAGCGATAAGGATCCTCTTTGCGCTTGCGTTTTCCCTTGTCCAGATAGCCCAGTAGCTGACA
TTCATCCGGGGTCAGCACCGTTTCTGCGGACTGGCTTTCTACCCGGTATCAGCTCACTCAAAGGCGGTAA
TACGGTTATCCACAGAATCAGGGGATAACGCAGGAAAGAACATGTGAGCAAAAGGCCAGCAAAAGGCCAG
GAACCGTAAAAAGGCCGCGTTGCTGGCGTTTTTCCATAGGCTCCGCCCCCCTGACGAGCATCACAAAAAT
CGACGCTCAAGTCAGAGGTGGCGAAACCCGACAGGACTATAAAGATACCAGGCGTTTCCCCCTGGAAGCT
CCCTCGTGCGCTCTCCTGTTCCGACCCTGCCGCTTACCGGATACCTGTCCGCCTTTCTCCCTTCGGGAAG
CGTGGCGCTTTCTCATAGCTCACGCTGTAGGTATCTCAGTTCGGTGTAGGTCGTTCGCTCCAAGCTGGGC
TGTGTGCACGAACCCCCCGTTCAGCCCGACCGCTGCGCCTTATCCGGTAACTATCGTCTTGAGTCCAACC
CGGTAAGACACGACTTATCGCCACTGGCAGCAGCCACTGGTAACAGGATTAGCAGAGCGAGGTATGTAGG
CGGTGCTACAGAGTTCTTGAAGTGGTGGCCTAACTACGGCTACACTAGAAGGACAGTATTTGGTATCTGC
GCTCTGCTGAAGCCAGTTACCTTCGGAAAAAGAGTTGGTAGCTCTTGATCCGGCAAACAAACCACCGCTG
GTAGCGGTGGTTTTTTTGTTTGCAAGCAGCAGATTACGCGCAGAAAAAAAGGATTTCAAGAAGATCCTTT
GATCTTTTCTACGGGGTCTGACGCTCAGTGGAACGAAAACTCACGTTAAGGGATTTTGGTCATGAGATTA
TCAAAAAGGATCTTCACCTAGATCCTTTTATAGTCCGGAAATACAGGAACGCACGCTGGATGGCCCTTCG
CTGGGATGGTGAAACCATGAAAAATGGCAGCTTCAGTGGATTAAGTGGGGGTAATGTGGCCTGTACCCTC
TGGTTGCATAGGTATTCATACGGTTAAAATTTATCAGGCGCGATTGCGGCAGTTTTTCGGGTGGTTTGTT
GCCATTTTTACCTGTCTGCTGCCGTGATCGCGCTGAACGCGTTTTAGCGGTGCGTACAATTAAGGGATTA
TGGTAAATCCACTTACTGTCTGCCCTCGTAGCCATCGAGATAAACCGCAGTACTCCGGCCACGATGCGTC
CGGCGTAGAGGATCGAGATCT
Features (pLannotate 1.2.2; 20 found; start..end, strand, type, name):
    140..517     +  enhancer       CMV enhancer: human cytomegalovirus immediate early enhancer
    519..718     +  promoter       CMV promoter: human cytomegalovirus (CMV) immediate early promoter
    857..989     +  intron         chimeric intron: chimera between introns from human β-globin and immunoglobulin heavy chain genes
   1033..1051    +  promoter       T7 promoter: promoter for bacteriophage T7 RNA polymerase
   1065..1154    +  CDS            IL6 (fragment): IL6_HUMAN - Also known as IFNB2. Experimental evidence at protein level: Swiss-Prot protein existence level 1. Acts as an essential factor in bone homeostasis and on vessels directly or indirectly by induction of VEGF, resulting in increased angiogenesis activity and vascular permeability (PubMed:17075861, PubMed:12794819). Induces, through 'trans-signaling' and synergistically with IL1B and TNF, the production of VEGF (PubMed:12794819). Involved in metabolic controls, is discharged into the bloodstream after muscle contraction increasing lipolysis and improving insulin resistance (PubMed:2082
   1224..2636    +  CDS            HTR2A (sequence withheld): 5HT2A_HUMAN - Also known as HTR2. Experimental evidence at protein level: Swiss-Prot protein existence level 1. (Microbial infection) Acts as a receptor for human JC polyomavirus/JCPyV. From Homo sapiens (Human).
   2645..2700    +  misc_feature   MCS: pUC18/19 multiple cloning site
   2707..2756    +  CDS            SET1 (fragment): solubility-enhancement tag derived from T7 phage gene 10B
   2764..2783    +  terminator     T7 terminator (fragment): transcription terminator for bacteriophage T7 RNA polymerase
   2805..2926    -  polyA_signal   SV40 poly(A) signal: SV40 polyadenylation signal
   2949..3017    -  CDS            large T antigen (fragment): large T antigen from SV40 (simian virus 40)
   3022..3054    +  rep_origin     M13 ori (fragment): M13 bacteriophage origin of replication; arrow indicates direction of (+) strand synthesis
   3055..3106    -  misc_feature   bom (fragment): basis of mobility region from pBR322
   3171..3528    +  promoter       SV40 promoter: SV40 enhancer and early promoter
   3543..3590    +  promoter       EM7 promoter: synthetic bacterial promoter&nbsp
   3622..4413    +  CDS            neo: KKA2_KLEPN - Also known as kan, nptII. Experimental evidence at protein level: Swiss-Prot protein existence level 1. Resistance to kanamycin, neomycin, paromomycin, ribostamycin, butirosin and gentamicin B. From Klebsiella pneumoniae.
   4480..4528    +  polyA_signal   poly(A) signal: synthetic polyadenylation signal
   4549..4638    -  CDS            tnpA (fragment): TN5P_ECOLX - Also known as tnp. Experimental evidence at protein level: Swiss-Prot protein existence level 1. Mediates transposition of transposon Tn5 by a 'cut and paste' mechanism. First, the monomeric transposase binds the 19 bp inverted DNA repeats flanking the transposon. Then, dimerization of the DNA- bound transposase creates a synaptic DNA complex. After nicking of the first DNA strand, excision of the transposon proceeds through a series of intermediates. The transposase then mediates the insertion of the transposon at a new site by strand transfer. The activity of the wild- type tran
   4767..5355    -  rep_origin     ori: high-copy-number ColE1/pMB1/pBR322/pUC origin of replication
   5471..5754    +  misc_feature   cer region: ColE1-derived recombination site that helps to maintain plasmids as monomers
