[The description below was written by a language model from this plasmid's Addgene catalogue record and pLannotate feature annotations shown in this document.]
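Description:
HiBiT-HTR2A Fusion Vector is a mammalian expression plasmid of about 5.8 kb built on the pFN39K secHiBiT CMV-neo Flexi Vector backbone. It carries the human serotonin 2A receptor gene (HTR2A, unmutated) fused at its N terminus to the HiBiT tag. In bacteria it replicates from a high-copy ColE1/pUC-type origin, and a ColE1 cer site helps keep the plasmid monomeric. A single neo (nptII) coding sequence serves both hosts. It sits behind tandem SV40 early and EM7 promoters and is followed by a synthetic poly(A) signal, so it gives kanamycin resistance in E. coli and neomycin-class selection in mammalian cells.

The expression cassette starts with the CMV immediate-early enhancer and promoter, followed by a chimeric β-globin/immunoglobulin intron that generally improves mRNA processing. A T7 promoter lies just upstream of the reading frame and could support in vitro transcription. The open reading frame begins with a short fragment of human IL6, which is consistent with a secretion signal peptide as implied by "sec" in the backbone name. The gap between this fragment and the HTR2A coding sequence presumably contains the small HiBiT peptide and linker, although the feature table does not annotate the tag itself. An SV40 poly(A) signal lies downstream of the insert. The other short hits in that region (SET1, T7 terminator, large T antigen, M13 ori, bom, tnpA fragments) appear to be backbone remnants rather than functional parts.

HiBiT is a small peptide that complements the LgBiT protein to reconstitute NanoLuc luciferase. With a signal sequence placing the tag on the extracellular N terminus of the receptor, a construct like this suits luminescent measurement of receptor expression, surface levels or trafficking, though the record does not state a specific application.
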