Addgene plasmid #238585: HiBiT-HTR2A Fusion Vector
Depositing lab: Promega Corporation.
Backbone
  Vector backbone: pFN39K secHiBiT CMV-neo Flexi Vector
  Vector type: Mammalian Expression
  Selectable markers: Neomycin
Growth in bacteria
  Bacterial resistance: Kanamycin, 50 μg/mL
  Growth temperature: 37°C
  Growth strain: DH5alpha
  Copy number: High Copy
Gene/Insert
  Gene/Insert name: HTR2A
  Species: H. sapiens (human)
  Mutation: None
  Entrez Gene: HTR2A (a.k.a. 5-HT2A, HTR2)
  Promoter: CMV
  Tag / fusion protein: HiBiT (N terminal on backbone)
  Cloning method: Other
How to cite: HiBiT-HTR2A Fusion Vector was a gift from Promega Corporation (Addgene plasmid # 238585 ; http://n2t.net/addgene:238585 ; RRID:Addgene_238585)
